>Addgene plasmid #239071 | pcDNA-mito-GreenPy1Low | addgene full sequence | sequence record 476955 | Addgene NGS Result
AAAATTTAAGCTACAACAAGGCAAGGCTTGACCGACAATTGCATGAAGAATCTGCTTAGGGTTAGGCGTT
TTGCGCTGCTTCGCGATGTACGGGCCAGATATACGCGTTGACATTGATTATTGACTAGTTATTAATAGTA
ATCAATTACGGGGTCATTAGTTCATAGCCCATATATGGAGTTCCGCGTTACATAACTTACGGTAAATGGC
CCGCCTGGCTGACCGCCCAACGACCCCCGCCCATTGACGTCAATAATGACGTATGTTCCCATAGTAACGC
CAATAGGGACTTTCCATTGACGTCAATGGGTGGAGTATTTACGGTAAACTGCCCACTTGGCAGTACATCA
AGTGTATCATATGCCAAGTACGCCCCCTATTGACGTCAATGACGGTAAATGGCCCGCCTGGCATTATGCC
CAGTACATGACCTTATGGGACTTTCCTACTTGGCAGTACATCTACGTATTAGTCATCGCTATTACCATGG
TGATGCGGTTTTGGCAGTACATCAATGGGCGTGGATAGCGGTTTGACTCACGGGGATTTCCAAGTCTCCA
CCCCATTGACGTCAATGGGAGTTTGTTTTGGCACCAAAATCAACGGGACTTTCCAAAATGTCGTAACAAC
TCCGCCCCATTGACGCAAATGGGCGGTAGGCGTGTACGGTGGGAGGTCTATATAAGCAGAGCTCTCTGGC
TAACTAGAGAACCCACTGCTTACTGGCTTATCGAAATTAATACGACTCACTATAGGGAGACCCAAGCTGG
CTAGCGTTTAAACGGGCCCTCTAGACTCGAGCATGTCTGTTCTGACTCCTCTGCTGCTCCGGGGTCTCAC
AGGTTCCGCAAGAAGACTCCCCGTGCCTAGGGCCAAAATTCATTCACTGGGGGACCCCATGAGCGTGCTC
ACCCCACTCCTGCTGCGGGGGCTGACCGGCAGCGCTAGGCGGCTGCCAGTCCCCAGGGCCAAGATCCACA
GTCTCGGCGATCCCAAGGATCCAACCATGGTGCAATCTTTTTCCGATCCGCTGGTAGAACTGCTTCCAGA
TCACCCGGAATCCCAATATGACTTGCTCGAAGCGCGCCATGCGCTGGAAGGGATCGCAGCATATTACGCT
GCCTTGCGCAGCACAGATGAAGATAAAGAGAGGATCAGAGAGTTGCATCATGCGATTGAGCTTGCCCAAC
AAAGTGGTGATCTCGATGCCGAAAGTAACGCTGTACTTCAGTATCAAACCGCGGTGACCGAGGCAGCGCA
CAATGTGGTCCTTTTGCACTTGTTGAGATGTATGGAGCCTATGCTCGCACAGAATATCCGACAAAACTTT
GAGCTGCTGTACCGTCATAACGTCTATGTCATGGCCGACAAGCAGAGGAACGGCATCAAGGCGAACTTCA
AGATCCGCCACAACATCGAGGGCGGCGGCGTGCAGCTCGCCTACCACCACCAGCAGAACACCCCCATCGG
CGACGGCCCCGTGCTGCTGCCCGACAACCACTACCTGTGCACCCAGTCCAAACTTTCGAAAGACCCCAAC
GAGAAGCGCGATCACATGGTCCTGCTGGAGTTCGTGACCGCCGCCGGGATCACTCTCGGCATGGACGAGC
TGTACATGGGCGGTACCGGAGGGAGCATGGTGAGCAAGGGCGAGGAGCTGTTCACCGGGGTGGTGCCCAT
CCTGGTCGAGCTGGACGGCGACGTAAACGGCCACAAGTTCAGCGTGTCCGGCGAGGGTGAGGGCGATGCC
ACCTACGGCAAGCTGACCCTGAAGTTCATCTGCACCACCGGCAAGCTGCCCGTGCCCTGGCCCACCCTCG
TGACCACCCTGACCTACGGCGTGCAGTGCTTCGGCCGCTACCCCGACCACATGAAGCAGCACGACTTCTT
CAAGTCCGCCATGCCCGAAGGCTACATCCAGGAGCGCACCATCTTCTTCGAGGACGACGGCAACTACAAG
ACCCGCGCCGAGGTGAAGTTCGAGGGCGACACCCTGGTGAGCCGCATCGAGCTGAAGGGCATCGACTTCA
AGGAGGACGGCAACATCCTGGGGCATAAGCTGGAGTACAACTCGTGGCGACGAGAGATGCTGCCGCTCGT
GTCTTCCCATCGCACTCGCATATTTGAAGCTATTATGGCAGGAAAACCGGAGGAAGCCAGGGAAGCGTCC
CATAAACACTTGGCCTTTATTGAGGAAATCCTGCTGGACCGGTCAAGGGAGGAATCACGCCGCGAACGCT
CATTGAGACGGCTGGAGCAAAGAAAGAATTGAAAGCTTAAGTTTAAACCGCTGATCAGCCTCGACTGTGC
CTTCTAGTTGCCAGCCATCTGTTGTTTGCCCCTCCCCCGTGCCTTCCTTGACCCTGGAAGGTGCCACTCC
CACTGTCCTTTCCTAATAAAATGAGGAAATTGCATCGCATTGTCTGAGTAGGTGTCATTCTATTCTGGGG
GGTGGGGTGGGGCAGGACAGCAAGGGGGAGGATTGGGAAGACAATAGCAGGCATGCTGGGGATGCGGTGG
GCTCTATGGCTTCTGAGGCGGAAAGAACCAGCTGGGGCTCTAGGGGGTATCCCC
[124 nt withheld, positions 2575-2698]
C
[91 nt withheld, positions 2700-2790]
A
[49 nt withheld, positions 2792-2840]
CCTTTGACGTTGGAGTCCACGTTCTTT
[37 nt withheld, positions 2868-2904]
ACCCTATCTCGGTCTATTCTTTTGATTTATAAGGGATTTTGCCGATTTCGGCCTATTGGTTAAAAAATGA
GCTGATTTAACAAAAATTTAACGCGAATTAATTCTGTGGAATGTGTGTCAGTTAGGGTGTGGAAAGTCCC
CAGGCTCCCCAGCAGGCAGAAGTATGCAAAGCATGCATCTCAATTAGTCAGCAACCAGGTGTGGAAAGTC
CCCAGGCTCCCCAGCAGGCAGAAGTATGCAAAGCATGCATCTCAATTAGTCAGCAACCATAGTCCCGCCC
CTAACTCCGCCCATCCCGCCCCTAACTCCGCCCAGTTCCGCCCATTCTCCGCCCCATGGCTGACTAATTT
TTTTTATTTATGCAGAGGCCGAGGCCGCCTCTGCCTCTGAGCTATTCCAGAAGTAGTGAGGAGGCTTTTT
TGGAGGCCTAGGCTTTTGCAAAAAGCTCCCGGGAGCTTGTATATCCATTTTCGGATCTGATCAAGAGACA
GGATGAGGATCGTTTCGCATGATTGAACAAGATGGATTGCACGCAGGTTCTCCGGCCGCTTGGGTGGAGA
GGCTATTCGGCTATGACTGGGCACAACAGACAATCGGCTGCTCTGATGCCGCCGTGTTCCGGCTGTCAGC
GCAGGGGCGCCCGGTTCTTTTTGTCAAGACCGACCTGTCCGGTGCCCTGAATGAACTGCAGGACGAGGCA
GCGCGGCTATCGTGGCTGGCCACGACGGGCGTTCCTTGCGCAGCTGTGCTCGACGTTGTCACTGAAGCGG
GAAGGGACTGGCTGCTATTGGGCGAAGTGCCGGGGCAGGATCTCCTGTCATCTCACCTTGCTCCTGCCGA
GAAAGTATCCATCATGGCTGATGCAATGCGGCGGCTGCATACGCTTGATCCGGCTACCTGCCCATTCGAC
CACCAAGCGAAACATCGCATCGAGCGAGCACGTACTCGGATGGAAGCCGGTCTTGTCGATCAGGATGATC
TGGACGAAGAGCATCAGGGGCTCGCGCCAGCCGAACTGTTCGCCAGGCTCAAGGCGCGCATGCCCGACGG
CGAGGATCTCGTCGTGACCCATGGCGATGCCTGCTTGCCGAATATCATGGTGGAAAATGGCCGCTTTTCT
GGATTCATCGACTGTGGCCGGCTGGGTGTGGCGGACCGCTATCAGGACATAGCGTTGGCTACCCGTGATA
TTGCTGAAGAGCTTGGCGGCGAATGGGCTGACCGCTTCCTCGTGCTTTACGGTATCGCCGCTCCCGATTC
GCAGCGCATCGCCTTCTATCGCCTTCTTGACGAGTTCTTCTGAGCGGGACTCTGGGGTTCGAAATGACCG
ACCAAGCGACGCCCAACCTGCCATCACGAGATTTCGATTCCACCGCCGCCTTCTATGAAAGGTTGGGCTT
CGGAATCGTTTTCCGGGACGCCGGCTGGATGATCCTCCAGCGCGGGGATCTCATGCTGGAGTTCTTCGCC
CACCCCAACTTGTTTATTGCAGCTTATAATGGTTACAAATAAAGCAATAGCATCACAAATTTCACAAATA
AAGCATTTTTTTCACTGCATTCTAGTTGTGGTTTGTCCAAACTCATCAATGTATCTTATCATGTCTGTAT
ACCGTCGACCTCTAGCTAGAGCTTGGCGTAATCATGGTCATAGCTGTTTCCTGTGTGAAATTGTTATCCG
CTCACAATTCCACACAACATACGAGCCGGAAGCATAAAGTGTAAAGCCTGGGGTGCCTAATGAGTGAGCT
AACTCACATTAATTGCGTTGCGCTCACTGCCCGCTTTCCAGTCGGGAAACCTGTCGTGCCAGCTGCATTA
ATGAATCGGCCAACGCGCGGGGAGAGGCGGTTTGCGTATTGGGCGCTCTTCCGCTTCCTCGCTCACTGAC
TCGCTGCGCTCGGTCGTTCGGCTGCGGCGAGCGGTATCAGCTCACTCAAAGGCGGTAATACGGTTATCCA
CAGAATCAGGGGATAACGCAGGAAAGAACATGTGAGCAAAAGGCCAGCAAAAGGCCAGGAACCGTAAAAA
GGCCGCGTTGCTGGCGTTTTTCCATAGGCTCCGCCCCCCTGACGAGCATCACAAAAATCGACGCTCAAGT
CAGAGGTGGCGAAACCCGACAGGACTATAAAGATACCAGGCGTTTCCCCCTGGAAGCTCCCTCGTGCGCT
CTCCTGTTCCGACCCTGCCGCTTACCGGATACCTGTCCGCCTTTCTCCCTTCGGGAAGCGTGGCGCTTTC
TCATAGCTCACGCTGTAGGTATCTCAGTTCGGTGTAGGTCGTTCGCTCCAAGCTGGGCTGTGTGCACGAA
CCCCCCGTTCAGCCCGACCGCTGCGCCTTATCCGGTAACTATCGTCTTGAGTCCAACCCGGTAAGACACG
ACTTATCGCCACTGGCAGCAGCCACTGGTAACAGGATTAGCAGAGCGAGGTATGTAGGCGGTGCTACAGA
GTTCTTGAAGTGGTGGCCTAACTACGGCTACACTAGAAGAACAGTATTTGGTATCTGCGCTCTGCTGAAG
CCAGTTACCTTCGGAAAAAGAGTTGGTAGCTCTTGATCCGGCAAACAAACCACCGCTGGTAGCGGTGGTT
TTTTTGTTTGCAAGCAGCAGATTACGCGCAGAAAAAAAGGATCTCAAGAAGATCCTTTGATCTTTTCTAC
GGGGTCTGACGCTCAGTGGAACGAAAACTCACGTTAAGGGATTTTGGTCATGAGATTATCAAAAAGGATC
TTCACCTAGATCCTTTTAAATTAAAAATGAAGTTTTAAATCAATCTAAAGTATATATGAGTAAACTTGGT
CTGACAGTTACCAATGCTTAATCAGTGAGGCACCTATCTCAGCGATCTGTCTATTTCGTTCATCCATAGT
TGCCTGACTCCCCGTCGTGTAGATAACTACGATACGGGAGGGCTTACCATCTGGCCCCAGTGCTGCAATG
ATACCGCGAGACCCACGCTCACCGGCTCCAGATTTATCAGCAATAAACCAGCCAGCCGGAAGGGCCGAGC
GCAGAAGTGGTCCTGCAACTTTATCCGCCTCCATCCAGTCTATTAATTGTTGCCGGGAAGCTAGAGTAAG
TAGTTCGCCAGTTAATAGTTTGCGCAACGTTGTTGCCATTGCTACAGGCATCGTGGTGTCACGCTCGTCG
TTTGGTATGGCTTCATTCAGCTCCGGTTCCCAACGATCAAGGCGAGTTACATGATCCCCCATGTTGTGCA
AAAAAGCGGTTAGCTCCTTCGGTCCTCCGATCGTTGTCAGAAGTAAGTTGGCCGCAGTGTTATCACTCAT
GGTTATGGCAGCACTGCATAATTCTCTTACTGTCATGCCATCCGTAAGATGCTTTTCTGTGACTGGTGAG
TACTCAACCAAGTCATTCTGAGAATAGTGTATGCGGCGACCGAGTTGCTCTTGCCCGGCGTCAATACGGG
ATAATACCGCGCCACATAGCAGAACTTTAAAAGTGCTCATCATTGGAAAACGTTCTTCGGGGCGAAAACT
CTCAAGGATCTTACCGCTGTTGAGATCCAGTTCGATGTAACCCACTCGTGCACCCAACTGATCTTCAGCA
TCTTTTACTTTCACCAGCGTTTCTGGGTGAGCAAAAACAGGAAGGCAAAATGCCGCAAAAAAGGGAATAA
GGGCGACACGGAAATGTTGAATACTCATACTCTTCCTTTTTCAATATTATTGAAGCATTTATCAGGGTTA
TTGTCTCATGAGCGGATACATATTTGAATGTATTTAGAAAAATAAACAAATAGGGGTTCCGCGCACATTT
CCCCGAAAAGTGCCACCTGACGTCGACGGATCGGGAGATCTCCCGATCCCCTATGGTGCACTCTCAGTAC
AATCTGCTCTGATGCCGCATAGTTAAGCCAGTATCTGCTCCCTGCTTGTGTGTTGGAGGTCGCTGAGTAG
TGCGCGAGC
Features (pLannotate 1.2.2; 21 found; start..end, strand, type, name):
    110..489     +  enhancer       CMV enhancer: human cytomegalovirus immediate early enhancer
    490..693     +  promoter       CMV promoter: human cytomegalovirus (CMV) immediate early promoter
    689..722     +  LTR            5' LTR (truncated) (fragment): truncated 5' long terminal repeat (LTR) from HIV-1
    738..756     +  promoter       T7 promoter: promoter for bacteriophage T7 RNA polymerase
    803..889     +  CDS            COX8A (fragment): COX8A_HUMAN - Also known as COX8, COX8L. Experimental evidence at protein level: Swiss-Prot protein existence level 1. Component of the cytochrome c oxidase, the last enzyme in the mitochondrial electron transport chain which drives oxidative phosphorylation. The respiratory chain contains 3 multisubunit complexes succinate dehydrogenase (complex II, CII), ubiquinol- cytochrome c oxidoreductase (cytochrome b-c1 complex, complex III, CIII) and cytochrome c oxidase (complex IV, CIV), that cooperate to transfer electrons derived from NADH and succinate to molecular oxygen, creating an electrochem
   1349..2071    +  CDS            cEGFP: cEGFP is a basic (constitutively fluorescent) green fluorescent protein published in 2008, derived from Aequorea victoria.
   2305..2529    +  polyA_signal   bGH poly(A) signal: bovine growth hormone polyadenylation signal
   2533..2554    +  promoter       SV40 promoter (fragment): SV40 enhancer and early promoter
   2575..3003    +  rep_origin     f1 ori (sequence partly withheld): f1 bacteriophage origin of replication; arrow indicates direction of (+) strand synthesis
   3017..3346    +  promoter       SV40 promoter: SV40 enhancer and early promoter
   3413..4204    +  CDS            neo: KKA2_KLEPN - Also known as kan, nptII. Experimental evidence at protein level: Swiss-Prot protein existence level 1. Resistance to kanamycin, neomycin, paromomycin, ribostamycin, butirosin and gentamicin B. From Klebsiella pneumoniae.
   4228..4386    +  CDS            ble (fragment): BLE_KLEPN - Experimental evidence at protein level: Swiss-Prot protein existence level 1. Binding protein with a strong affinity to the bleomycin family of antibiotics. Binds to CL990; an antimitotic-antibiotic compound. From Klebsiella pneumoniae.
   4381..4502    +  polyA_signal   SV40 poly(A) signal: SV40 polyadenylation signal
   4575..4591    -  protein_bind   lac operator: The lac repressor binds to the lac operator to inhibit transcription in E. coli. This inhibition can be relieved by adding lactose or isopropyl-β-D-thiogalactopyranoside (IPTG). lac repressor encoded by lacI
   4599..4629    -  promoter       lac promoter: promoter for the E. coli lac operon
   4644..4665    -  protein_bind   CAP binding site: CAP binding activates transcription in the presence of cAMP. E. coli catabolite activator protein
   4678..4770    -  CDS            lacI (fragment): lac repressor; lacI; The lac repressor binds to the lac operator to inhibit transcription in E. coli. This inhibition can be relieved by adding lactose or isopropyl-β-D-thiogalactopyranoside (IPTG).
   4953..5541    -  rep_origin     ori: high-copy-number ColE1/pMB1/pBR322/pUC origin of replication
   5712..6572    -  CDS            AmpR: β-lactamase; bla; confers resistance to ampicillin, carbenicillin, and related antibiotics
   6573..6677    -  promoter       AmpR promoter: bla
   6736..6788    -  misc_feature   bom (fragment): basis of mobility region from pBR322
