[The description below was written by a language model from this plasmid's Addgene catalogue record and pLannotate feature annotations shown in this document.]
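Description:
pcDNA-mito-GreenPy1Low is a mammalian expression plasmid built on the pcDNA3.1 backbone that encodes a mitochondrially targeted version of GreenPy1Low, a synthetic, genetically encoded green fluorescent biosensor for pyruvate. The 6.8 kb plasmid is maintained in E. coli at high copy through a ColE1/pUC-type origin and selected with ampicillin via the β-lactamase gene. It also carries an f1 origin for single-stranded DNA production. An SV40 early promoter drives a neomycin phosphotransferase cassette ending in an SV40 polyadenylation signal, which in principle allows G418 selection of stably transfected mammalian cells.

The payload sits between the CMV immediate-early enhancer/promoter and the bovine growth hormone polyadenylation signal, giving strong constitutive expression after transfection. A T7 promoter lies just upstream of the coding region. The open reading frame begins with a fragment of human COX8A, which corresponds to the presequence commonly used to direct fusion proteins into the mitochondrial matrix. The biosensor insert, listed as 1,263 bp and cloned between BamHI and HindIII sites that remain intact, follows it. Automated annotation recognises a circularly permuted EGFP-type segment within the insert. The flanking unannotated coding sequence presumably represents the pyruvate-sensing domain, but the record does not identify its origin. The "Low" suffix may denote a lower-affinity variant, though this is also not stated explicitly. Short annotated fragments such as the HIV-1 LTR, ble, lacI and bom hits appear to be backbone remnants or annotation artefacts rather than functional elements.

The construct is intended for live-cell fluorescence imaging of pyruvate within mitochondria of mammalian cells.
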