Addgene plasmid #239071: pcDNA-mito-GreenPy1Low
Depositing lab: Robert Campbell. Publication: High-performance genetically-encoded green and red fluorescent biosensors for pyruvate. Imai S, Hario S, Suerte C, Yamaguchi I, Sakoi K, Terai T, Takahashi-Yamashiro K, Campbell RE. bioRxiv 2025.04.17.649293 10.1101/2025.04.17.649293.
Backbone
  Vector backbone: pcDNA3.1
  Vector type: Mammalian Expression
Growth in bacteria
  Bacterial resistance: Ampicillin, 100 μg/mL
  Growth temperature: 37°C
  Growth strain: DH5alpha
  Copy number: High Copy
Gene/Insert
  Gene/Insert name: GreenPy1Low
  Species: Synthetic
  Insert size (bp): 1263
  Cloning method: Restriction Enzyme; 5′ cloning site BamHI (not destroyed); 3′ cloning site HindIII (not destroyed)
Terms and licenses: Academic/Nonprofit Terms; Industry Terms: Not Available to Industry
Depositor comments: Please visit ttps://doi.org/10.1101/2025.04.17.649293 for bioRxiv preprint.
How to cite: pcDNA-mito-GreenPy1Low was a gift from Robert Campbell (Addgene plasmid # 239071 ; http://n2t.net/addgene:239071 ; RRID:Addgene_239071)
